Addgene plasmid #153926: pGBW-m4046219
Purpose: Yeast expression plasmid for SARS-CoV-2 RNA-dependent RNA polymerase
Depositing lab: Ginkgo Bioworks & Benjie Chen. Depositing organization: Ginkgo Bioworks.
Backbone
  Vector backbone: AmpR; 2u URA3
  Backbone size w/o insert (bp): 4078
  Vector type: Yeast Expression
  Selectable markers: URA3
Growth in bacteria
  Bacterial resistance: Ampicillin, 100 μg/mL
  Growth temperature: 37°C
  Growth strain: DH5alpha
  Copy number: High Copy
Gene/Insert
  Gene/Insert name: SARS-CoV-2 RNA-dependent RNA polymerase (alt name: nsp12)
  Species: Severe acute respiratory syndrome coronavirus 2
  Insert size (bp): 2795
  Mutation: wt
  Entrez Gene: ORF1ab (a.k.a. GU280_gp01)
  Promoter: pTEF1
  Tag / fusion protein: Cleavable thrombin;MBP (C terminal on backbone)
  Cloning method: Unknown
Resource information
  A portion of this plasmid was derived from a plasmid made by: GinkgoBioworks
Depositor comments: NCBI reference sequence: YP_009725307.1. Created by gene synthesis with Not1 site.
How to cite: pGBW-m4046219 was a gift from Ginkgo Bioworks & Benjie Chen (Addgene plasmid # 153926 ; http://n2t.net/addgene:153926 ; RRID:Addgene_153926)
