[The description below was written by a language model from this plasmid's Addgene catalogue record and the feature table of its GenBank file.]
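Description:
pGBW-m4046219 is an 8.6 kb yeast expression plasmid built on an AmpR/2µ/URA3 shuttle backbone for producing the SARS-CoV-2 RNA-dependent RNA polymerase (nsp12) in Saccharomyces cerevisiae. In E. coli it replicates from a ColE1/pUC-type origin and is selected with ampicillin. The beta-lactamase gene is driven by a cat promoter, and the bacterial module is insulated by the tonB, T7Te and T3Te transcription terminators. A rop coding sequence is annotated immediately downstream of AmpR. Rop normally lowers plasmid copy number, yet the catalogue lists the plasmid as high copy. In yeast, the 2µ origin supports multicopy episomal maintenance. URA3 allows selection in uracil-auxotrophic strains and counterselection with 5-fluoroorotic acid.

The payload is a wild-type nsp12 coding sequence of about 2.8 kb, derived from the ORF1ab polyprotein and made by gene synthesis. It is transcribed from the constitutive TEF1 (EF-1-alpha) promoter. The feature table does not annotate the nsp12 or MBP reading frames directly. However, the position and orientation of the TEF1 promoter, the thrombin site and a CYC1 terminator primer site fit a single reverse-strand expression unit in which nsp12 is followed by a thrombin cleavage site and a C-terminal maltose-binding protein tag supplied by the backbone, ending at a CYC1 terminator. MBP can aid solubility and allows affinity capture on amylose resin, and thrombin digestion then removes the tag from the polymerase. The plasmid belongs to a set of tagged SARS-CoV-2 protein constructs intended for expression and purification from yeast.
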