LOCUS       Exported 8635 bp ds-DNA circular SYN 12-MAY-2021
DEFINITION  Yeast expression plasmid for SARS-CoV-2 RNA-dependent RNA
            polymerase.
ACCESSION   .
VERSION     .
KEYWORDS    pGBW-m4046219
SOURCE      synthetic DNA construct
  ORGANISM  synthetic DNA construct
REFERENCE   1 (bases 1 to 8635)
  TITLE     SARS-CoV-2 protein Yeast expression constructs, tagged, for protein
            expression and/or purification
REFERENCE   2 (bases 1 to 8635)
  AUTHORS   .
  TITLE     Direct Submission
  JOURNAL   Exported May 12, 2021 from SnapGene Server 1.1.58
            http://www.snapgene.com
FEATURES             Location/Qualifiers
     source          1..8635
                     /organism="synthetic DNA construct"
                     /mol_type="other DNA"
     CDS             complement(390..1193)
                     /codon_start=1
                     /gene="S. cerevisiae URA3"
                     /product="orotidine-5'-phosphate decarboxylase, required
                     for uracil biosynthesis"
                     /label=URA3
                     /note="yeast auxotrophic marker, counterselectable with
                     5-fluoroorotic acid (5-FOA)"
                     /translation="MSKATYKERAATHPSPVAAKLFNIMHEKQTNLCASLDVRTTKELL
                     ELVEALGPKICLLKTHVDILTDFSMEGTVKPLKALSAKYNFLLFEDRKFADIGNTVKLQ
                     YSAGVYRIAEWADITNAHGVVGPGIVSGLKQAAEEVTKEPRGLLMLAELSCKGSLSTGE
                     YTKGTVDIAKSDKDFVIGFIAQRDMGGRDEGYDWLIMTPGVGLDDKGDALGQQYRTVDD
                     VVSTGSDIIIVGRGLFAKGRDAKVEGERYRKAGWEAYLRRCGQQN"
     primer_bind     1544..1562
                     /label=CYC1
                     /note="CYC1 transcription termination signal, reverse
                     primer"
     CDS             complement(2705..2722)
                     /codon_start=1
                     /product="thrombin recognition and cleavage site"
                     /label=thrombin site
                     /translation="LVPRGS"
     promoter        complement(5535..5942)
                     /gene="S. cerevisiae TEF1"
                     /label=TEF1 promoter
                     /note="promoter for EF-1-alpha"
     terminator      5994..6025
                     /label=tonB terminator
                     /note="bidirectional E. coli tonB-P14 transcription
                     terminator"
     promoter        6026..6128
                     /label=cat promoter
                     /note="promoter of the E. coli cat gene encoding
                     chloramphenicol acetyltransferase"
     CDS             6129..6989
                     /codon_start=1
                     /gene="bla"
                     /product="beta-lactamase"
                     /label=AmpR
                     /note="confers resistance to ampicillin, carbenicillin, and
                     related antibiotics"
                     /translation="MSIQHFRVALIPFFAAFCLPVFAHPETLVKVKDAEDQLGARVGYI
                     ELDLNSGKILESLRPEERFPMMSTFKVLLCGAVLSRIDAGQEQLGRRIHYSQNDLVEYS
                     PVTEKHLTDGMTVRELCSAAITMSDNTAANLLLATIGGPKELTAFLHNMGDHVTRLDRW
                     EPELNEAIPNDERDTTMPVAMATTLRKLLTGELLTLASRQQLIDWMEADKVAGSLLRSA
                     LPAGWFIADKSGAGERGSRGIIAALGPDGKPSRIVVIYTTGSQATMDERNRQIAEIGAS
                     LIKHW"
     primer_bind     complement(6347..6366)
                     /label=Amp-R
                     /note="Ampicillin resistance gene, reverse primer"
     CDS             6990..7181
                     /codon_start=1
                     /gene="rop"
                     /product="Rop protein, which maintains plasmids at low copy
                     number"
                     /label=rop
                     /translation="MTKQEKTALNMARFIRSQTLTLLEKLNELDADEQADICESLHDHA
                     DELYRSCLARFGDDGENL"
     terminator      7205..7232
                     /label=T7Te terminator
                     /note="phage T7 early transcription terminator"
     rep_origin      complement(7244..7831)
                     /direction=LEFT
                     /label=ori
                     /note="high-copy-number ColE1/pMB1/pBR322/pUC origin of
                     replication"
     terminator      7853..7882
                     /label=T3Te terminator
                     /note="phage T3 early transcription terminator"
     rep_origin      7960..307
                     /label=2u ori
                     /note="yeast 2u plasmid origin of replication"
ORIGIN
        1 aaatagcgct ctcgggatgc atttttgtag aacaaaaaag aagtatagat tctttgttgg
       61 taaaatagcg ctctcgcgtt gcatttctgt tctgtaaaaa tgcagctcag attctttgtt
      121 tgaaaaatta gcgctctcgc gttgcatttt tgttttacaa aaatgaagca cagattcttc
      181 gttggtaaaa tagcgctttc gcgttgcatt tctgttctgt aaaaatgcag ctcagattct
      241 ttgtttgaaa aattagcgct ctcgcgttgc atttttgttc tacaaaatga agcacagatg
      301 cttcgttact cgggtaataa ctgatataat taaattgaag ctctaatttg tgagtttagt
      361 atacatgcat ttacttataa tacagttttt tagttttgct ggccgcatct tctcaaatat
      421 gcttcccagc ctgcttttct gtaacgttca ccctctacct tagcatccct tccctttgca
      481 aatagtcctc ttccaacaat aataatgtca gatcctgtag aaaccacatc atccacggtt
      541 ctatactgtt gacccaatgc atctcccttg tcatctaaac ccacaccggg tgtcataatc
      601 aaccaatcgt aaccttcatc tcttccaccc atgtctcttt gagcaataaa gccgataaca
      661 aaatctttgt cgctcttcgc aatgtcaaca gtacccttag tatattctcc agtagatagg
      721 gagcccttgc atgacaattc tgctaacatc aaaaggcctc taggttcctt tgttacttct
      781 tctgccgcct gcttcaaacc gctaacaata cctgggccca ccacaccgtg tgcattcgta
      841 atgtctgccc attctgctat tctgtataca cccgcagagt actgcaattt gactgtatta
      901 ccaatgtcag caaattttct gtcctcgaag agtaaaaaat tgtacttggc ggataatgcc
      961 tttagcggct taactgtgcc ctccatggaa aaatcagtca agatatccac atgtgttttt
     1021 agtaaacaaa ttttgggacc taatgcttca actaactcca gtaattcctt ggtggtacga
     1081 acatccaatg aagcacacaa gtttgtttgc ttttcgtgca tgatattaaa tagcttggca
     1141 gcaacaggac taggatgagt agcagcacgt tccttatatg tagctttcga catgatttat
     1201 cttcgtttcc tgcacgtttt tgttctgtgc agttgggtta agaatactgg gcaatttcat
     1261 gtttcttcaa cactacatat gcgtatatat accaatctaa gtctgtgctc cttccttcgt
     1321 tcttccttct gttcggagat taccgaatca aaaaaatttc aaggaaaccg tgtactgcag
     1381 tgcactagtg gttcggcggc cgctttgtac agaaaaaaaa gaaaaatttg aaatataaat
     1441 aacgttctta atactaacat aactattaaa aaaaataaat agggacctag acttcaggtt
     1501 gtctaactcc ttccttttcg gttagagcgg atgtgggagg agggcgtgaa tgtaagcgtg
     1561 acataactaa ttacatgata tcgacaaagg aaaaggggcc tgtttacgtt tgagcatctt
     1621 ttaatgcttc gtcgacggtt tgtctaccgg aagcagcatt aatcacggca gtcctaactg
     1681 cgtaccagaa ggctgacatt tgtgggatgt ttggcataat ttcacccttt tgggcgttct
     1741 ccatggtagc ggcaattctg ggatccttag ccaattcttc ttcgtaagat ttcaaagcga
     1801 cagcacccaa tggcttgtcc ttgttaacgg cctccaaacc ttcgtcagtt aacaagtaat
     1861 tttccaaaaa ttctttagct agctccttgt ttggagaagc agcattgatg ccagcggata
     1921 gaacaccgac aaagggcttg gatggttggc ctttgaatgt aggcaaaaca gtgacaccat
     1981 agtttacttt agaagtatca atgttactcc aggcccatgg accatttatg gtcatagcag
     2041 tttcaccctt gttgaaagcg gcttcggcga tagagtagtc agtgtcagcg ttcatgtgtt
     2101 tattctttat taaatcaacc aagaaggtca aaccagcctt tgcaccagca ttatcaacgc
     2161 cgacatcctt aatgtcatac ttaccgtttt cgtatttaaa tgcgtaacca ccgtcagcag
     2221 cgattaatgg ccaggtgaaa taaggttctt gtaagttaaa catcaaagcg ctttttccct
     2281 tggcctttag ctctttatcc aaagctggaa tttcttccca tgtctttggt gggttaggta
     2341 acaagtcctt attgtagatc aacgataagg cttcaacagc aattggatat gctataagct
     2401 taccgttgta tctgacagca tcccaagtga atgggtacaa tttatcttgg aaggccttgt
     2461 ctggggtgat ctcagccagc aaacctgact gagcatatcc accaaaacga tcgtgggccc
     2521 agaaaataat gtcgggacca tcaccagtag cagcaacttg agggaatttt tcttctaact
     2581 tgtctggatg ttcaaccgtc accttgatac ctgtgtcctt ttcaaatttc ttgcctactt
     2641 ctgccaaacc gttgtaaccc ttatctccat ttatccaaat gactagctta ccttcctcga
     2701 ttttagaacc tctcggcacg agctgcaata ctgtgtgtgg agtgtacatc gcttcgtaaa
     2761 attcgggttc ccagtaacgt gacgtattat cgttcgtcaa catcacagag tacatatcta
     2821 acatgtgacc ggtcaattcg tcatgtaatt ttctaatgta ttgaagatat aaatgaaaaa
     2881 catcagcata ttcttggtta gggtgcttag tcaatgggta agcgtctatg gccagagaga
     2941 caaaccgttc gatcatcaag gtaccgtcgg tcttgactat gtcgtccacg aaacaaccgg
     3001 cacccaaaat tctgcttgga tctgggtagg gtaggtaaac gtagtcgtcc ccttgtttca
     3061 ctaacattgt gtgttgacta caaaattcat gtggaccctt agtcaaatct gtttccgtcc
     3121 agcattttgc ctcggacata aaaacattgt tttggtagta taaaacagac ttgaagtttt
     3181 tgattgaagc gaccaaacct tggctagcgt aagtagaatt gaaacaaaca acagcgtcgt
     3241 ctgacaaaat catcatggag aagtgctttc ttaagtacgc gtaaaattcg ttaacgaagt
     3301 cagtatcgac atctcgattt ctatacaaac attcataaag tctatgttgc aagttgcgca
     3361 catacttatc agcgatcttg ttaccatccg tagacagcaa agcgtttacg ttggcggtaa
     3421 cggcttgaca aatgttaaaa accgagttag cgtaagcagt ggtggcatct ccagacgaag
     3481 ttccgcctgg ctttacatat agactaccac cacacataac catttcagaa aggacttgag
     3541 cacattcgtt ggccaatctg taaaaacggt gggacaatga gcagcatgtg gtatgctttc
     3601 tagccaagac caaggatgcc ataattctta gcatatttgg catggctcta tcacacttag
     3661 ggtagtccca acccataaga tgtgggtttt cgacatcaga gtaaacggtc ttgagcatat
     3721 tgtgccaacc accatagaac tttgaggtac cgatgactac agtagcacct ctagtagcag
     3781 ctatggattt caatagcttc tgatgaaatt gacggttagt catcgtagaa cagatagaaa
     3841 caccagcaac ggttctggcc cgattttttg cagagatagc gtactttaga ttcatttgag
     3901 taattgtagg aataacgttt ctcttggtgt acgcgaacaa agcatcttgg tcctcgtagg
     3961 acatggaatc atagtacaat ctggctttac cccacttgtt gaatgggaag ccagcagact
     4021 tatctaagtt gttgacaatg acttgatttg cattgatgca accaccatca taacagtcaa
     4081 aatatttatc aacaacttcg acgacgaaaa gcaactgtct gatatcacac attgttggta
     4141 agttgtaacg gtaatagtca taatcactga tagcagcatt gccgtcttga gcaaagaaaa
     4201 agtgtttcaa ctcaacacta gaaccttctt tgaaaaaacc cttgctaaca gcaaaatcgt
     4261 agaagtcttt attaaagtta cccggcttta cagtttggaa cgcgacgtta ttagtaagag
     4321 cggcaacgct gaaacaggtt gttctcttat ccagcaataa gtttccagaa gcggcgtgca
     4381 ttgcaggatc agctgcgtag accaacaatt ccttgaagga caatcttgat gagtgcaagt
     4441 tcacgtcttg gttatgaacg acccctaatt ctctgaaatg atatcccgta ctgaccacga
     4501 atggaacacc gtcaacaaaa atctttcgaa ccagcggacc gaaagaggtt ggtggaaaaa
     4561 cagtcgagaa caacacatta aagttagcgc agtgaagaat acatctgtcg tccaaacagt
     4621 tgacacaatt agggtggtag gtttggtccc agtatttaaa atatctgtcg aacaacttta
     4681 aacgttcttc ggtgaaatcg tactttagaa ggtcccattt aatgtatggc ttagttaaat
     4741 cagtgtcaac atgggattcg gcagtcaatg ctctagttag ggtgagtatt ggcattaaca
     4801 gagaatagta agaatcgaca actggtaccc cagaacccgg ggtagtctgg ataaaatcac
     4861 cgaagtcata ccagttaccg ttcaaatctt gattatccaa agtcaaaaca ccaacaatac
     4921 ccgcatttct catagcatcg caaaattgga ctgtctttaa caaagcttgt ctgactcttt
     4981 cacctaagtt agcgtaaacc ctcaagatgt cgggattctc tacgaagtcg taccagtcct
     5041 ttttgttgaa gtaatcatcg tcacagcagt tataggtaac caaaatttcc ttcagagtat
     5101 cacagtttcc ttcgtcaaag tgtcgcaagg cgtaaactaa atcagccata gtgtacttgg
     5161 tcaaccgttg tctgctgata tgtggcacca tgtccccatc aattctgaac ttgaaaaaat
     5221 cgtgtttagc gacggctgga cagtccttga gcaaattgta tattgtttct tcgtgttgat
     5281 agttggaaaa agtatgtctt ttaacaacga agtacgaatc gataagattg tcgtcttcat
     5341 ccttctcctg gaatctacaa cagttggtct tcaaaaattt agcgaaacca gcgaccttgt
     5401 cgttataaat atcaaacgcc ctgtaaacta cgtctgttga agtacccgta ccacaagggg
     5461 ttagacgagc agcactcacg ccgcagactc tatttaagaa agattgtgca tcggcggaca
     5521 ttttgtaatt aaaacttaga ttagattgct atgctttctt tctaatgagc aagaagtaaa
     5581 aaaagttgta atagaacaag aaaaatgaaa ctgaaacttg agaaattgaa gaccgtttat
     5641 taacttaaat atcaatggga ggtcatcgaa agagaaaaaa atcaaaaaaa aaaattttca
     5701 agaaaaagaa acgtgataaa aatttttatt gcctttttcg acgaagaaaa agaaacgagg
     5761 cggtctcttt tttcttttcc aaacctttag tacgggtaat taacgacacc ctagaggaag
     5821 aaagagggga aatttagtat gctgtgcttg ggtgttttga agtggtacgg cgatgcgcgg
     5881 agtccgagaa aatctggaag agtaaaaaag gagtagaaac attttgaagc tatggtgtgt
     5941 ggggcggccg ctctaactga ccatttaaat catacctgac ctccatagca gaaagtcaaa
     6001 agcctccgac cggaggcttt tgacttgatc ggcacgtaag aggttccaac tttcaccata
     6061 atgaaataag atcactaccg ggcgtatttt ttgagttatc gagattttca ggagctaagg
     6121 aagctaaaat gagtattcaa catttccgtg tcgcccttat tccctttttt gcggcatttt
     6181 gccttcctgt ttttgctcac ccagaaacgc tggtgaaagt aaaagatgct gaagatcagt
     6241 tgggtgcacg agtgggttac atcgaactgg atctcaacag cggtaagatc cttgagagtt
     6301 tacgccccga agaacgtttt ccaatgatga gcacttttaa agttctgcta tgtggcgcgg
     6361 tattatcccg tattgacgcc gggcaagagc aactcggtcg ccgcatacac tattctcaga
     6421 atgacttggt tgagtactca ccagtcacag aaaagcatct cacggatggc atgacagtaa
     6481 gagaattatg cagtgctgcc ataaccatga gtgataacac tgcggccaac ttacttctgg
     6541 caacgatcgg aggaccgaag gagctaaccg cttttttgca caacatgggg gatcatgtaa
     6601 ctcgccttga tcgttgggaa ccggagctga atgaagccat accaaacgac gagcgtgaca
     6661 ccacgatgcc tgtagcaatg gcaacaacgt tgcgcaaact attaactggc gaactactta
     6721 ctctagcttc ccggcaacaa ttaatagact ggatggaggc ggataaagtt gcaggatcac
     6781 ttctgcgctc ggccctcccg gctggctggt ttattgctga taaatctgga gccggtgagc
     6841 gtgggtctcg cggtatcatt gcagcactgg ggccagatgg taagccctcc cgcatcgtag
     6901 ttatctacac gacggggagt caggcaacta tggatgaacg aaatagacag atcgctgaga
     6961 taggtgcctc actgattaag cattggtaag tgaccaaaca ggaaaaaacc gcccttaaca
     7021 tggcccgctt tatcagaagc cagacattaa cgcttctgga gaaactcaac gagctggacg
     7081 cggatgaaca ggcagacatc tgtgaatcgc ttcacgacca cgctgatgag ctttaccgca
     7141 gctgcctcgc gcgtttcggt gatgacggtg aaaacctctg atgagggccc aaatgtaatc
     7201 acctggctca ccttcgggtg ggcctttctg cgttgctggc gtttttccat aggctccgcc
     7261 cccctgacga gcatcacaaa aatcgatgct caagtcagag gtggcgaaac ccgacaggac
     7321 tataaagata ccaggcgttt acccctggaa gctccctcgt gcgctctcct gttccgaccc
     7381 tgccgcttac cggatacctg tccgcctttc tcccttcggg aagcgtggcg ctttctcata
     7441 gctcacgctg taggtatctc agttcggtgt aggtcgttcg ctccaagctg ggctgtgtgc
     7501 acgaaccccc cgttcagccc gaccgctgcg ccttatccgg taactatcgt cttgagtcca
     7561 acccggtaag acacgactta tcgccactgg cagcagccac tggtaacagg attagcagag
     7621 cgaggtatgt aggcggtgct acagagttct tgaagtggtg gcctaactac ggctacacta
     7681 gaagaacagt atttggtatc tgcgctctgc tgaagccagt tacctcggaa aaagagttgg
     7741 tagctcttga tccggcaaac aaaccaccgc tggtagcggt ggtttttttg tttgcaagca
     7801 gcagattacg cgcagaaaaa aaggatctca agaagatcct ttgattttct accgaagaaa
     7861 ggcccacccg tgaaggtgag ccagtgagtt gattgcagtc cagttacgct ggagtcaagc
     7921 ttgtaacacg cggccgctcg ggaagttcct attctctagc tagaaagtat aggaacttca
     7981 gagcgctttt gaaaaccaaa agcgctctga tgacgcactt tcaaaaaacc aaaaacgcac
     8041 cggactgtaa cgagctacta aaatattgcg aataccgctt ccacaaacat tgctcaaaag
     8101 tatctctttg ctatatatct ctgtgctata tccctatata acctacccat ccacctttcg
     8161 ctccttgaac ttgcatctaa actcgacctc tacatttttt atgtttatct ctagtattac
     8221 tctttagaca aaaaaattgt agtaagaact attcatagag tgaatcgaaa acaatacgaa
     8281 aatgtaaaca tttcctatac gtagtatata gagacaaaat agaagaaacc gttcataatt
     8341 ttctgaccaa tgaagaatca tcaacgctat cactttctgt tcacaaagta tgcgcaatcc
     8401 acatcggtat agaatataat cggggatgcc tttatcttga aaaaatgcac ccgcagcttc
     8461 gctagtaatc agtaaacgcg ggaagtggag tcaggctttt tttatggaag agaaaataga
     8521 caccaaagta gccttcttct aaccttaacg gacctacagt gcaaaaagtt atcaagagac
     8581 tgcattatag agcgcacaaa ggagaaaaaa agtaatctaa gatgctttgt tagaa
//
